Addgene plasmid #234574: pMB.M.E2
Purpose: Expression of MBP-EZH2
Depositing lab: Chen Davidovich. Depositing organization: Monash University. Publication: Modular cloning of multigene vectors for the baculovirus system and yeast. Lai Z, Flanigan SF, Boudes M, Davidovich C. J Mol Biol. 2025 Jan 13:168943. doi: 10.1016/j.jmb.2025.168943. PubMed 39814169.
Backbone
  Vector backbone: pMB.001
  Vector type: Insect Expression
Growth in bacteria
  Bacterial resistance: Ampicillin and Gentamicin, 100 & 10 μg/mL
  Growth temperature: 37°C
  Growth strain: DH5alpha
  Copy number: High Copy
Gene/Insert
  Gene/Insert name: EZH2 (alt name: MBP tag)
  Species: H. sapiens (human)
  Entrez Gene: EZH2 (a.k.a. ENX-1, ENX1, EZH2b, KMT6, KMT6A, WVS, WVS2)
  Cloning method: Golden Gate
Terms and licenses: Academic/Nonprofit Terms; Industry Terms: Not Available to Industry
How to cite: pMB.M.E2 was a gift from Chen Davidovich (Addgene plasmid # 234574 ; http://n2t.net/addgene:234574 ; RRID:Addgene_234574)
