[The description below was written by a language model from this plasmid's Addgene catalogue record and pLannotate feature annotations shown in this document.]
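Description:
pMB.M.E2 is an 8.5 kb insect-cell expression plasmid built on the pMB.001 backbone by Golden Gate assembly, and it functions as a baculovirus transfer (donor) vector for producing human EZH2 fused to maltose-binding protein. In bacteria it replicates from a high-copy ColE1/pUC-type origin and is selected with ampicillin (β-lactamase under its own promoter) together with gentamicin (aacC1 acetyltransferase driven by the class 1 integron Pc promoter). An f1 origin is also present, along with small remnants of the pBR322 bom region and lacZα.

The payload sits between the Tn7R and Tn7L ends of a mini-Tn7 element, which also enclose the gentamicin marker. This arrangement is typical of vectors that deliver their cargo by Tn7 transposition into a baculovirus bacmid carried in E. coli, so that the expression cassette and the gentamicin marker move together into the viral genome. The resulting bacmid can then be used to generate recombinant virus for infecting insect cells. Within the cassette, the very late polyhedrin promoter of Autographa californica nucleopolyhedrovirus drives an open reading frame beginning with a signal-sequence-free, cytosolic form of E. coli MBP. A short intervening stretch, whose content is not annotated, separates MBP from the EZH2 coding sequence. An SV40 polyadenylation signal, with an adjacent fragment of SV40 large T antigen sequence, terminates the transcript.

EZH2 is the catalytic histone H3 lysine 27 methyltransferase subunit of Polycomb repressive complex 2. The N-terminal MBP typically aids solubility and permits amylose affinity purification. The plasmid comes from a modular cloning toolkit for building multigene baculovirus and yeast vectors, and its stated purpose is expression of MBP-EZH2.
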