Features (pLannotate 1.2.2; 16 found; start..end, strand, type, name):
      1..589     +  rep_origin     ori: high-copy-number ColE1/pMB1/pBR322/pUC origin of replication
    775..824     -  misc_feature   bom (fragment): basis of mobility region from pBR322
    892..1116    -  mobile_element Tn7R: mini-Tn7 element (right end of the Tn7 transposon) Tn7
   1183..1716    -  CDS            GmR: gentamycin acetyltransferase; aacC1; confers resistance to gentamycin
   1905..1933    -  promoter       Pc promoter: intI1 (promoter lies within the coding sequence); class 1 integron promoter
   1911..2231    -  CDS            YPR2_ECOLX (fragment): Protein predicted: Swiss-Prot protein existence level 4. From Escherichia coli.
   2481..2572    +  promoter       polyhedrin promoter: polh from Autographa californica; promoter for the baculovirus polyhedrin gene
   2624..3721    +  CDS            MBP: maltose binding protein from E. coli; malE (mutated); This version of the gene does not encode a signal sequence, so MBP will remain in the cytosol.
   3785..6037    +  CDS            EZH2: EZH2_HUMAN - Also known as KMT6. Experimental evidence at protein level: Swiss-Prot protein existence level 1. Polycomb group (PcG) protein. Catalytic subunit of the PRC2/EED-EZH2 complex, which methylates 'Lys-9' (H3K9me) and 'Lys-27' (H3K27me) of histone H3, leading to transcriptional repression of the affected target gene. Able to mono-, di- and trimethylate 'Lys-27' of histone H3 to form H3K27me1, H3K27me2 and H3K27me3, respectively. Displays a preference for substrates with less methylation, loses activity when progressively more methyl groups are incorporated into H3K27, H3K27me0 > H3K27
   6067..6150    +  CDS            large T antigen (fragment): large T antigen from SV40 (simian virus 40)
   6173..6307    +  polyA_signal   SV40 poly(A) signal: SV40 polyadenylation signal
   6517..6682    -  mobile_element Tn7L: mini-Tn7 element (left end of the Tn7 transposon) Tn7
   6845..6861    +  CDS            lacZα (fragment): LacZα fragment of β-galactosidase; lacZ fragment
   6872..7327    +  rep_origin     f1 ori (sequence partly withheld): f1 bacteriophage origin of replication; arrow indicates direction of (+) strand synthesis
   7354..7458    +  promoter       AmpR promoter: bla
   7459..8319    +  CDS            AmpR: β-lactamase; bla; confers resistance to ampicillin, carbenicillin, and related antibiotics
>Addgene plasmid #234574 | pMB.M.E2 | addgene full sequence | sequence record 469234 | Addgene NGS Result
TTGAGATCCTTTTTTTCTGCGCGTAATCTGCTGCTTGCAAACAAAAAAACCACCGCTACCAGCGGTGGTT
TGTTTGCCGGATCAAGAGCTACCAACTCTTTTTCCGAAGGTAACTGGCTTCAGCAGAGCGCAGATACCAA
ATACTGTCCTTCTAGTGTAGCCGTAGTTAGGCCACCACTTCAAGAACTCTGTAGCACCGCCTACATACCT
CGCTCTGCTAATCCTGTTACCAGTGGCTGCTGCCAGTGGCGATAAGTCGTGTCTTACCGGGTTGGACTCA
AGACGATAGTTACCGGATAAGGCGCAGCGGTCGGGCTGAACGGGGGGTTCGTGCACACAGCCCAGCTTGG
AGCGAACGACCTACACCGAACTGAGATACCTACAGCGTGAGCTATGAGAAAGCGCCACGCTTCCCGAAGG
GAGAAAGGCGGACAGGTATCCGGTAAGCGGCAGGGTCGGAACAGGAGAGCGCACGAGGGAGCTTCCAGGG
GGAAACGCCTGGTATCTTTATAGTCCTGTCGGGTTTCGCCACCTCTGACTTGAGCGTCGATTTTTGTGAT
GCTCGTCAGGGGGGCGGAGCCTATGGAAAAACGCCAGCAACGCGGCCTTTTTACGGTTCCTGGCCTTTTG
CTGGCCTTTTGCTCACATGTTCTTTCCTGCGTTATCCCCTGATTCTGTGGATAACCGTATTACCGCCTTT
GAGTGAGCTGATACCGCTCGCCGCAGCCGAACGACCGAGCGCAGCGAGTCAGTGAGCGAGGAAGCGGAAG
AGCGCCTGATGCGGTATTTTCTCCTTACGCATCTGTGCGGTATTTCACACCGCAGACCAGCCGCGTAACC
TGGCAAAATCGGTTACGGTTGAGTAATAAATGGATGCCCTGCGTAAGCGGGTGTGGGCGGACAATAAAGT
CTTAAACTGAACAAAATAGATCTAAACTATGACAATAAAGTCTTAAACTAGACAGAATAGTTGTAAACTG
AAATCAGTCCAGTTATGCTGTGAAAAAGCATACTGGACTTTTGTTATGGCTAAAGCAAACTCTTCATTTT
CTGAAGTGCAAATTGCCCGTCGTATTAAAGAGGGGCGTGGCCAAGGGCATGGTAAAGACTATATTCGCGG
CGTTGTGACAATTTACCGAACAACTCCGCGGCCGGGAAGCCGATCTCGGCTTGAACGAATTGTTAGGTGG
CGGTACTTGGGTCGATATCAAAGTGCATCACTTCTTCCCGTATGCCCAACTTTGTATAGAGAGCCACTGC
GGGATCGTCACCGTAATCTGCTTGCACGTAGATCACATAAGCACCAAGCGCGTTGGCCTCATGCTTGAGG
AGATTGATGAGCGCGGTGGCAATGCCCTGCCTCCGGTGCTCGCCGGAGACTGCGAGATCATAGATATAGA
TCTCACTACGCGGCTGCTCAAACTTGGGCAGAACGTAAGCCGCGAGAGCGCCAACAACCGCTTCTTGGTC
GAAGGCAGCAAGCGCGATGAATGTCTTACTACGGAGCAAGTTCCCGAGGTAATCGGAGTCCGGCTGATGT
TGGGAGTAGGTGGCTACGTCGCCGAACTCACGACCGAAAAGATCAAGAGCAGCCCGCATGGATTTGACTT
GGTCAGGGCCGAGCCTACATGTGCGAATGATGCCCATACTTGAGCCACCTAACTTTGTTTTAGGGCGACT
GCCCTGCTGCGTAACATCGTTGCTGCTGCGTAACATCGTTGCTGCTCCATAACATCAAACATCGACCCAC
GGCGTAACGCGCTTGCTGCTTGGATGCCCGAGGCATAGACTGTACAAAAAAACAGTCATAACAAGCCATG
AAAACCGCCACTGCGCCGTTACCACCGCTGCGTTCGGTCAAGGTTCTGGACCAGTTGCGTGAGCGCATAC
GCTACTTGCATTACAGTTTACGAACCGAACAGGCTTATGTCAACTGGGTTCGTGCCTTCATCCGTTTCCA
CGGTGTGCGTCACCCGGCAACCTTGGGCAGCAGCGAAGTCGAGGCATTTCTGTCCTGGCTGGCGAACGAG
CGCAAGGTTTCGGACTCCACGCATCGTCAGGCATTGGCGGCCTTGCTGTTCTTCTACGGCAAGGTGCTGT
GCACGGATCTGCCCTGGCTTCAGGAGATCGGAAGACCTCGGCCGTCGCGGCGCTTGCCGGTGGTGCTGAC
CCCGGATGAAGTGGTTCGCATCCTCGGTTTTCTGGAAGGCGAGCATCGTTTGTTCGCCCAGGACTCTAGC
TATAGTTCCCTGAATTCGCATCTAGATGGTAGAGCCACAAACAGCCGGTACAAGCAACGATCTCCAGGAC
CATCTGAATCATGCGCGGATGACACGAACTCACGACGGCGATCACAGACATTAACCCACAGTACAGACAC
TGCGACAACGTGGCAATTCGTCGCAATACCGTCTCACTGAACTGGCCGATAATTGCAGACGAACGCTAGT
GGTTGGCTACATACTCCGGAATATTAATAGATCATGGAGATAATTAAAATGATAACCATCTCGCAAATAA
ATAAGTATTTTACTGTTTTCGTAACAGTTTTGTAATAAAAAAACCTATAAATATTCCGGATTATTCATAC
CGTCCCACCATCGGGCGCGGAAGAATGGGTACCAAAACTGAAGAAGGTAAACTGGTAATCTGGATTAACG
GCGATAAAGGCTATAACGGTTTGGCTGAAGTCGGTAAGAAATTCGAGAAAGATACCGGAATTAAAGTCAC
CGTTGAGCATCCGGATAAACTGGAAGAGAAATTCCCACAGGTTGCGGCAACTGGCGATGGCCCTGACATT
ATCTTCTGGGCACACGACCGCTTTGGTGGCTACGCTCAATCTGGCCTGTTGGCTGAAATCACCCCGGACA
AAGCGTTCCAGGACAAGCTGTATCCGTTTACCTGGGATGCCGTACGTTACAACGGCAAGCTGATTGCTTA
CCCGATCGCTGTTGAAGCGTTATCGCTGATTTATAACAAAGATTTGCTGCCGAACCCGCCAAAAACCTGG
GAAGAGATCCCGGCGCTGGATAAAGAACTGAAAGCGAAAGGTAAGAGCGCGCTGATGTTCAACCTGCAAG
AACCGTACTTCACCTGGCCGCTGATTGCTGCTGACGGGGGTTATGCGTTCAAGTATGAAAACGGCAAGTA
CGACATTAAAGACGTGGGCGTGGATAACGCTGGCGCGAAAGCGGGTCTGACCTTCCTGGTTGACCTGATT
AAAAACAAACACATGAATGCAGACACCGATTACTCCATCGCAGAAGCTGCCTTTAATAAAGGCGAAACAG
CGATGACCATCAACGGCCCGTGGGCATGGTCCAACATCGACACCAGCAAAGTGAATTATGGTGTAACGGT
ACTGCCGACCTTCAAGGGTCAACCATCCAAACCGTTCGTTGGCGTGCTGAGCGCAGGTATTAACGCCGCC
AGTCCGAACAAAGAGCTGGCAAAAGAGTTCCTCGAAAACTATCTGCTGACTGATGAAGGTCTGGAAGCGG
TTAATAAAGACAAACCGCTGGGTGCCGTAGCGCTGAAGTCTTACGAGGAAGAGTTGGCGAAAGATCCACG
TATTGCCGCCACCATGGAAAACGCCCAGAAAGGTGAAATCATGCCGAACATCCCGCAGATGTCCGCTTTC
TGGTATGCCGTGCGTACTGCGGTGATCAACGCCGCCAGCGGTCGTCAGACTGTCGATGAAGCCCTGAAAG
ACGCGCAGACTGCCGCAGGCACCGATTACGATATCCCAACGACCCTGGAAGTTCTGTTCCAGGGGCCCTC
CGGTATGGGCCAGACTGGGAAGAAATCTGAGAAGGGACCAGTTTGTTGGCGGAAGCGTGTAAAATCAGAG
TACATGCGACTGAGACAGCTCAAGAGGTTCAGACGAGCTGATGAAGTAAAGAGTATGTTTAGTTCCAATC
GTCAGAAAATTTTGGAAAGAACGGAAATCTTAAACCAAGAATGGAAACAGCGAAGGATACAGCCTGTGCA
CATCCTGACTTCTGTGAGCTCATTGCGCGGGACTAGGGAGTGTTCGGTGACCAGTGACTTGGATTTTCCA
ACACAAGTCATCCCATTAAAGACTCTGAATGCAGTTGCTTCAGTACCCATAATGTATTCTTGGTCACCCC
TACAGCAGAATTTTATGGTGGAAGATGAAACTGTTTTACATAACATTCCTTATATGGGAGATGAAGTTTT
AGATCAGGATGGTACTTTCATTGAAGAACTAATAAAAAATTATGATGGGAAAGTACACGGGGATAGAGAA
TGTGGGTTTATAAATGATGAAATTTTTGTGGAGTTGGTGAATGCCCTTGGTCAATATAATGATGATGACG
ATGATGATGATGGAGATGATCCTGAAGAAAGAGAAGAAAAGCAGAAAGACCTGGAGGATCACCGAGATGA
TAAAGAAAGCCGCCCACCTCGGAAATTTCCTTCTGATAAAATTTTTGAAGCCATTTCCTCAATGTTTCCA
GATAAGGGCACAGCAGAAGAACTAAAGGAAAAATATAAAGAACTCACCGAACAGCAGCTCCCAGGCGCAC
TTCCTCCTGAATGTACCCCCAACATAGATGGACCAAATGCTAAATCTGTTCAGAGAGAGCAAAGCTTACA
CTCCTTTCATACGCTTTTCTGTAGGCGATGTTTTAAATATGACTGCTTCCTACATCGTAAGTGCAATTAT
TCTTTTCATGCAACACCCAACACTTATAAGCGGAAGAACACAGAAACAGCTCTAGACAACAAACCTTGTG
GACCACAGTGTTACCAGCATTTGGAGGGAGCAAAGGAGTTTGCTGCTGCTCTCACCGCTGAGCGGATAAA
GACCCCACCAAAACGTCCAGGAGGCCGCAGAAGAGGACGGCTTCCCAATAACAGTAGCAGGCCCAGCACC
CCCACCATTAATGTGCTGGAATCAAAGGATACAGACAGTGATAGGGAAGCAGGGACTGAAACGGGGGGAG
AGAACAATGATAAAGAAGAAGAAGAGAAGAAAGATGAAACTTCGAGCTCCTCTGAAGCAAATTCTCGGTG
TCAAACACCAATAAAGATGAAGCCAAATATTGAACCTCCTGAGAATGTGGAGTGGAGTGGTGCTGAAGCC
TCAATGTTTAGAGTCCTCATTGGCACTTACTATGACAATTTCTGTGCCATTGCTAGGTTAATTGGGACCA
AAACATGTAGACAGGTGTATGAGTTTAGAGTCAAAGAATCTAGCATCATAGCTCCAGCTCCCGCTGAGGA
TGTGGATACTCCTCCAAGGAAAAAGAAGAGGAAACACCGGTTGTGGGCTGCACACTGCAGAAAGATACAG
CTGAAAAAGGACGGCTCCTCTAACCATGTTTACAACTATCAACCCTGTGATCATCCACGGCAGCCTTGTG
ACAGTTCGTGCCCTTGTGTGATAGCACAAAATTTTTGTGAAAAGTTTTGTCAATGTAGTTCAGAGTGTCA
AAACCGCTTTCCGGGATGCCGCTGCAAAGCACAGTGCAACACCAAGCAGTGCCCGTGCTACCTGGCTGTC
CGAGAGTGTGACCCTGACCTCTGTCTTACTTGTGGAGCCGCTGACCATTGGGACAGTAAAAATGTGTCCT
GCAAGAACTGCAGTATTCAGCGGGGCTCCAAAAAGCATCTATTGCTGGCACCATCTGACGTGGCAGGCTG
GGGGATTTTTATCAAAGATCCTGTGCAGAAAAATGAATTTATCTCAGAATACTGTGGAGAGATTATTTCT
CAAGATGAAGCTGACAGAAGAGGGAAAGTGTATGATAAATACATGTGCAGCTTTCTGTTCAACTTGAACA
ATGATTTTGTGGTGGATGCAACCCGCAAGGGTAACAAAATTCGTTTTGCAAATCATTCGGTAAATCCAAA
CTGCTATGCAAAAGTTATGATGGTTAACGGTGATCACAGGATAGGTATTTTTGCCAAGAGAGCCATCCAG
ACTGGCGAAGAGCTGTTTTTTGATTACAGATACAGCCAGGCTGATGCCCTGAAGTATGTCGGCATCGAAA
GAGAAATGGAAATCCCTGGATCCTAATGAGTCGAGAAGTACTAGAGGATCATAATCAGCCATACCACATT
TGTAGAGGTTTTACTTGCTTTAAAAAACCTCCCACACCTCCCCCTGAACCTGAAACATAAAATGAATGCA
ATTGTTGTTGTTAACTTGTTTATTGCAGCTTATAATGGTTACAAATAAAGCAATAGCATCACAAATTTCA
CAAATAAAGCATTTTTTTCACTGCATTCTAGTTGTGGTTTGTCCAAACTCATCAATGTATCTTATCATGT
CTGGATCTGATCACTGATATCGCCTAGGAGATCCGGGGCTGCCAATGAGACGACGGGGTCATCACGGCTC
ATCATGCGCCAAACAAATGTGTGCAATACACGCTCGGATGACTGCATGATGACCGCACTGACTGGGGACA
GCAGATCCACCTAAGCCTGTGAGAGAAGCAGACACCCGACAGATCAAGGCAGTTAACTAGTGCACTGCAG
TACATCAACCAGATAAGTGAAATCTAGTTCCAAACTATTTTGTCATTTTTAATTTTCGTATTAGCTTACG
ACGCTACACCCAGTTCCCATCTATTTTGTCACTCTTCCCTAAATAATCCTTAAAAACTCCATTTCCACCC
CTCCCAGTTCCCAACTATTTTGTCCGCCCACAGCGGGGCATTTTTCTTCCTGTTATGTTTTTAATCAAAC
ATCCTGCCAACTCCATGTGACAAACCGTCATCTTCGGCTACTTTTTCTCTGTCACAGAATGAAAATTTTT
CTGTCATCTCTTCGTTATTAATGTTTGTAATTGACTGAATATCAACGCTTATTTGCAGCCTGAATGGCGA
ATGGGGGG
[127 nt withheld, positions 6869-6995]
C
[91 nt withheld, positions 6997-7087]
A
[49 nt withheld, positions 7089-7137]
CCTTTGACGTTGGAGTCCACGTTCTTT
[37 nt withheld, positions 7165-7201]
ACCCTATCTCGGTCTATTCTTTTGATTTATAAGGGATTTTGCCGATTTCGGCCTATTGGTTAAAAAATGA
GCTGATTTAACAAAAATTTAACGCGAATTTTAACAAAATATTAACGTTTACAATTTCAGGTGGCACTTTT
CGGGGAAATGTGCGCGGAACCCCTATTTGTTTATTTTTCTAAATACATTCAAATATGTATCCGCTCATGA
GACAATAACCCTGATAAATGCTTCAATAATATTGAAAAAGGAAGAGTATGAGTATTCAACATTTCCGTGT
CGCCCTTATTCCCTTTTTTGCGGCATTTTGCCTTCCTGTTTTTGCTCACCCAGAAACGCTGGTGAAAGTA
AAAGATGCTGAAGATCAGTTGGGTGCACGAGTGGGTTACATCGAACTGGATCTCAACAGCGGTAAGATCC
TTGAGAGTTTTCGCCCCGAAGAACGTTTTCCAATGATGAGCACTTTTAAAGTTCTGCTATGTGGCGCGGT
ATTATCCCGTATTGACGCCGGGCAAGAGCAACTCGGTCGCCGCATACACTATTCTCAGAATGACTTGGTT
GAGTACTCACCAGTCACAGAAAAGCATCTTACGGATGGCATGACAGTAAGAGAATTATGCAGTGCTGCCA
TAACCATGAGTGATAACACTGCGGCCAACTTACTTCTGACAACGATCGGAGGACCGAAGGAGCTAACCGC
TTTTTTGCACAACATGGGGGATCATGTAACTCGCCTTGATCGTTGGGAACCGGAGCTGAATGAAGCCATA
CCAAACGACGAGCGTGACACCACGATGCCTGTAGCAATGGCAACAACGTTGCGCAAACTATTAACTGGCG
AACTACTTACTCTAGCTTCCCGGCAACAATTAATAGACTGGATGGAGGCGGATAAAGTTGCAGGACCACT
TCTGCGCTCGGCCCTTCCGGCTGGCTGGTTTATTGCTGATAAATCTGGAGCCGGTGAGCGTGGTTCTCGC
GGTATCATTGCAGCACTGGGGCCAGATGGTAAGCCCTCCCGTATCGTAGTTATCTACACGACGGGGAGTC
AGGCAACTATGGATGAACGAAATAGACAGATCGCTGAGATAGGTGCCTCACTGATTAAGCATTGGTAACT
GTCAGACCAAGTTTACTCATATATACTTTAGATTGATTTAAAACTTCATTTTTAATTTAAAAGGATCTAG
GTGAAGATCCTTTTTGATAATCTCATGACCAAAATCCCTTAACGTGAGTTTTCGTTCCACTGAGCGTCAG
ACCCCGTAGAAAAGATCAAAGGATCTTC
